Addgene plasmid #54687: mPA-Emerald-C1
Purpose: (Empty Backbone) Localization: C1 Cloning Vector, Excitation: 400 / 487, Emission: 509
Depositing lab: Michael Davidson. Depositing organization: Florida State University, Tallahassee.
Backbone
  Vector backbone: mPA-Emerald-C1
  Backbone size (bp): 4750
  Vector type: Mammalian Expression
  Selectable markers: Neomycin (select with G418)
  Tag / fusion protein: mPA-Emerald (N terminal on backbone)
Growth in bacteria
  Bacterial resistance: Kanamycin, 50 μg/mL
  Growth temperature: 37°C
  Growth strain: DH5alpha
  Copy number: High Copy
Gene/Insert
  Gene/Insert name: None
  Tag / fusion protein: mPA-Emerald (N terminal on backbone)
Terms and licenses: Academic/Nonprofit Terms; Industry Terms
Depositor comments: . Excitation = 400 / 487; Emission = 509
How to cite: mPA-Emerald-C1 was a gift from Michael Davidson (Addgene plasmid # 54687 ; http://n2t.net/addgene:54687 ; RRID:Addgene_54687)
