[The description below was written by a language model from this plasmid's Addgene catalogue record.]
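Description:
mPA-Emerald-C1 is an empty mammalian expression backbone of about 4.75 kb, designed for building fusions to mPA-Emerald, a fluorescent protein whose name indicates a monomeric, photoactivatable derivative of the green Emerald variant. The "C1" designation describes the cloning layout: the fluorescent protein coding sequence sits upstream of the cloning site, so a gene of interest inserted in frame ends up attached to the C-terminus of the tag, giving a product with mPA-Emerald at its N-terminus. The record lists no insert. Without a partner, the plasmid would be expected to express the fluorescent protein alone, which can serve as an untargeted control.

The plasmid is maintained in E. coli at high copy number under kanamycin selection. In mammalian cells it carries a neomycin resistance marker, so stable transfectants can be selected with G418. No feature table is provided, and the record does not state the promoter driving the fusion, the polyadenylation signal, the origins of replication or the composition of the multiple cloning site, so these cannot be given here.

The spectral values recorded are excitation at 400 and 487 nm and emission at 509 nm. This is consistent with a photoactivatable green protein in which near-violet light around 400 nm is used for activation and the 487 nm peak excites the activated green-emitting form. Typical uses for such a vector are live-cell localisation studies and experiments that rely on switching on a subpopulation of tagged molecules, such as tracking protein movement and turnover or photoactivation-based super-resolution imaging. The record itself describes the plasmid only as a C1 cloning vector.
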