>Addgene plasmid #54687 | mPA-Emerald-C1 | depositor partial sequence | sequence record 85084 | insert sequence
GGGACTTTCCAAAATGTCGTAACAACTCCGCCCCATTGACGCAAATGGGCGGTAGGCGTGTACGGTGGGA
GGTCTATATAAGCAGAGCTGGTTTAGTGAACCGTCAGATCCGCTAGCGCTACCGGTCGCCACCATGGTGA
GCAAGGGCGAGGAGCTGTTCACCGGGGTGGTGCCCATCCTGGTCGAGCTGGACGGCGACGTAAACGGCCA
CAAGTTCAGCGTGTCCGGCGAGGGCGAGGGCGATGCCACCTACGGCAAGCTGACCCTGAAGTTCATCTGC
ACCACCGGCAAGCTGCCCGTGCCCTGGCCCACCCTCGTGACCACCTTGAGCTACGGCGTGCAGTGCTTCG
CCCGCTACCCCGACCACATGAAGCAGCACGACTTCTTCAAGTCCGCCATGCCCGAAGGCTACGTCCAGGA
GCGCACCATCTTCTTCAAGGACGACGGCAACTACAAGACCCGCGCCGAGGTGAAGTTCGAGGGCGACACC
CTGGTGAACCGCATCGAGCTGAAGGGCATCGACTTCAAGGAGGACGGCAACATCCTGGGGCACAAGCTGG
AGTACAACTACAACAGCCACAAGGTCTATATCACCGCCGACAAGCAGAAGAACGGCATCAAGGTGAACTT
CAAGACCCGCCACAACATCGAGGACGGCAGCGTGCAGCTCGCCGACCACTACCAGCAGAACACCCCCATC
GGCGACGGCCCCGTGCTGCTGCCCGACAACCACTACCTGAGCCACCAGTCCAAGCTGAGCAAAGACCCCA
ACGAGAAGCGCGATCACATGGTCCTGCTGGAGTTCGTGACCGCCGCCGGGATCACTCTCGGCATGGACGA
GCTGTACAAGTCCGGACTCAGATCTCGAGCTCAAGCTTCGAATTCTGCAGTCGACGGTACCGCGGGCCCG
GGATCCACCGGATCTAGATAACTGATCATAATCAGCCATACCACATTTGTAGAGGTTTTACTTGCTTTAA
AAACCTCCCACACCTCCCCCTGAACCTGAACATAAATGAATGCAATTGTGTGTAACTTGTTATGCAGCTA
TATGCTACAATAAGC
