>Addgene plasmid #54687 | mPA-Emerald-C1 | addgene partial sequence | sequence record 89763 | CMV-F 5'-CGCAAATGGGCGGTAGGCGTG-3'
ACCGTCAGATCCGCTAGCGCTACCGGTCGCCACCATGGTGAGCAAGGGCGAGGAGCTGTTCACCGGGGTG
GTGCCCATCCTGGTCGAGCTGGACGGCGACGTAAACGGCCACAAGTTCAGCGTGTCCGGCGAGGGCGAGG
GCGATGCCACCTACGGCAAGCTGACCCTGAAGTTCATCTGCACCACCGGCAAGCTGCCCGTGCCCTGGCC
CACCCTCGTGACCACCTTGAGCTACGGCGTGCAGTGCTTCGCCCGCTACCCCGACCACATGAAGCAGCAC
GACTTCTTCAAGTCCGCCATGCCCGAAGGCTACGTCCAGGAGCGCACCATCTTCTTCAAGGACGACGGCA
ACTACAAGACCCGCGCCGAGGTGAAGTTCGAGGGCGACACCCTGGTGAACCGCATCGAGCTGAAGGGCAT
CGACTTCAAGGAGGACGGCAACATCCTGGGGCACAAGCTGGAGTACAACTACAACAGCCACAAGGTCTAT
ATCACCGCCGACAAGCAGAAGAACGGCATCAAGGTGAACTTCAAGACCCGCCACAACATCGAGGACGGCA
GCGTGCAGCTCGCCGACCACTACCAGCAGAACACCCCCATCGGCGACGGCCCCGTGCTGCTGCCCGACAA
CCACTACCTGAGCCACCAGTCCAAGCTGAGCAAAGACCCCAACGAGAAGCGCGATCACATGGTCCTGCTG
GAGTTCGTGACCGCCGCCGGGATCACTCTCGGCATGGACGAGCTGTACAAGTCCGGACTCAGATCTCGAG
CTCAAGCTTCGAATTCTGCAGTCGACGGTACCGCGGGCCCGGGATCCACCGGATCTAGATAACTGATCAT
AATCAGCCATACCACATTTGTAGAGGTT
